>Addgene plasmid #96965 | pTRE3G-EBF1 | addgene full sequence | sequence record 189317 | Addgene NGS Result
GAGTTTACTCCCTATCAGTGATAGAGAACGTATGAAGAGTTTACTCCCTATCAGTGATAGAGAACGTATG
CAGACTTTACTCCCTATCAGTGATAGAGAACGTATAAGGAGTTTACTCCCTATCAGTGATAGAGAACGTA
TGACCAGTTTACTCCCTATCAGTGATAGAGAACGTATCTACAGTTTACTCCCTATCAGTGATAGAGAACG
TATATCCAGTTTACTCCCTATCAGTGATAGAGAACGTATAAGCTTTAGGCGTGTACGGTGGGCGCCTATA
AAAGCAGAGCTCGTTTAGTGAACCGTCAGATCGCCTGGAGCAATTCCACAACACTTTTGTCTTATACCAA
CTTTCCGTACCACTTCCTACCCTCGTAAAGTCGACACCGGGGCCCAGATCTATCGATCGGCCGGCCCCTC
TCCCTCCCCCCCCCCCTAACGTTACTGGCCGAAGCCGCTTGGAATAAGGCCGGTGTGCGTTTGTCTATAT
GTTATTTTCCACCATATTGCCGTCTTTTGGCAATGTGAGGGCCCGGAAACCTGGCCCTGTCTTCTTGACG
AGCATTCCTAGGGGTCTTTCCCCTCTCGCCAAAGGAATGCAAGGTCTGTTGAATGTCGTGAAGGAAGCAG
TTCCTCTGGAAGCTTCTTGAAGACAAACAACGTCTGTAGCGACCCTTTGCAGGCAGCGGAACCCCCCACC
TGGCGACAGGTGCCTCTGCGGCCAAAAGCCACGTGTATAAGATACACCTGCAAAGGCGGCACAACCCCAG
TGCCACGTTGTGAGTTGGATAGTTGTGGAAAGAGTCAAATGGCTCTCCTCAAGCGTATTCAACAAGGGGC
TGAAGGATGCCCAGAAGGTACCCCATTGTATGGGATCTGATCTGGGGCCTCGGTACACATGCTTTACATG
TGTTTAGTCGAGGTTAAAAAAACGTCTAGGCCCCCCGAACCACGGGGACGTGGTTTTCCTTTGAAAAACA
CGATGATAATATGGCCACAACCGGGCCGGATATCACGCGTCATATGGCTAGCGTTTAAACTTAAGCTAAC
CATGGACTACAAGGACGACGATGACAAGGGGGTACCTAGGATCCAGTGTGGTGGAATTCTGCAGATATCC
AGCACAGTGGCGGCCGCTCGAGCAATGTTTGGGATCCAGGAAAGCATCCAACGGAGTGGAAGCAGTATGA
AGGAAGAGCCGCTGGGCAGCGGCATGAACGCGGTGCGGACGTGGATGCAGGGCGCCGGGGTGCTGGACGC
CAACACAGCGGCGCAGAGCGGGGTGGGTCTGGCCCGGGCTCACTTTGAGAAGCAGCCGCCTTCTAACCTG
CGGAAATCCAACTTCTTCCACTTCGTCCTGGCCCTCTACGACAGACAGGGCCAGCCCGTGGAGATTGAGA
GGACTGCCTTTGTGGGGTTCGTGGAGAAGGAAAAAGAAGCCAACAGCGAAAAGACCAATAATGGGATCCA
CTACCGGCTCCAGCTCCTCTACAGCAATGGGATACGGACAGAACAGGATTTCTATGTGCGCCTCATCGAC
TCCATGACAAAACAAGCCATAGTGTATGAAGGCCAAGACAAGAACCCTGAAATGTGCCGAGTATTGCTCA
CACACGAGATCATGTGCAGCCGCTGTTGTGACAAGAAAAGCTGTGGCAACCGAAATGAGACTCCCTCAGA
TCCAGTGATAATTGACAGGTTCTTCCTGAAGTTTTTCCTTAAATGCAACCAAAATTGCCTAAAGAATGCA
GGAAACCCACGTGACATGCGGAGATTCCAGGTCGTGGTGTCTACCACAGTCAACGTGGATGGCCATGTCC
TGGCAGTCTCTGATAACATGTTTGTCCACAATAACTCCAAGCACGGGCGGAGGGCTCGGAGGCTTGACCC
CTCGGAAGGTACGCCCTCTTATCTGGAACATGCTACTCCCTGTATCAAAGCCATCAGCCCGAGTGAAGGA
TGGACGACGGGAGGCGCGACTGTGATCATCATAGGGGACAATTTCTTTGATGGGTTACAGGTCATATTCG
GTACCATGCTGGTCTGGAGTGAGTTGATAACTCCTCATGCCATCCGAGTTCAGACACCTCCTCGGCACAT
CCCTGGTGTGGTGGAAGTCACACTGTCGTACAAGTCCAAGCAGTTCTGCAAAGGGACACCAGGCAGATTC
ATCTACACAGCACTCAATGAACCCACCATCGACTACGGCTTCCAGAGGTTACAGAAGGTCATTCCTCGGC
ATCCTGGTGACCCAGAGCGCTTGCCAAAGGAAGTGATCCTTAAAAGAGCTGCAGATCTGGTTGAAGCCCT
GTATGGGATGCCCCACAACAACCAGGAGATTATCCTGAAGAGAGCTGCCGACATTGCAGAGGCTCTGTAC
AGTGTCCCTCGGAACCACAACCAGCTCCCAGCCCTTGCTAACACTTCGGTCCATGCAGGGATGATGGGTG
TGAACTCCTTCAGTGGACAACTGGCTGTGAATGTCTCGGAGGCATCACAAGCCACCAATCAAGGTTTCAC
CCGCAACTCAAGCAGCGTGTCACCACATGGCTATGTGCCGAGCACCACCCCACAGCAAACCAACTATAAC
TCAGTCACCACAAGCATGAATGGCTACGGCTCAGCCGCCATGTCCAATTTGGGCGGCTCCCCAACCTTCC
TCAATGGCTCAGCTGCCAACTCACCCTATGCCATTGTGCCATCCAGCCCCACCATGGCCTCATCTACAAG
CCTCCCCTCCAACTGCAGTAGCTCCTCTGGCATCTTCTCCTTCTCACCAGCCAACATGGTCTCAGCAGTG
AAACAGAAGAGTGCTTTCGCACCAGTTGTCAGACCCCAGACGTCCCCTCCTCCCACCTGCACCAGCACCA
ACGGGAACAGCCTGCAAGCGATATCTGGCATGATTGTCCCTCCCATGTGACTCGAGTCTAGAGGATCCAA
TGTAACTGTATTCAGCGATGACGAAATTCTTAGCTATTGTAATACTCTAGAGGATCTTTGTGAAGGAACC
TTACTTCTGTGGTGTGACATAATTGGACAAACTACCTACAGAGATTTAAAGCTCTAAGGTAAATATAAAA
TTTTTAAGTGTATAATGTGTTAAACTACTGATTCTAATTGTTTGTGTATTTTAGATTCCAACCTATGGAA
CTGATGAATGGGAGCAGTGGTGGAATGCCTTTAATGAGGAAAACCTGTTTTGCTCAGAAGAAATGCCATC
TAGTGATGATGAGGCTACTGCTGACTCTCAACATTCTACTCCTCCAAAAAAGAAGAGAAAGGTAGAAGAC
CCCAAGGACTTTCCTTCAGAATTGCTAAGTTTTTTGAGTCATGCTGTGTTTAGTAATAGAACTCTTGCTT
GCTTTGCTATTTACACCACAAAGGAAAAAGCTGCACTGCTATACAAGAAAATTATGGAAAAATATTCTGT
AACCTTTATAAGTAGGCATAACAGTTATAATCATAACATACTGTTTTTTCTTACTCCACACAGGCATAGA
GTGTCTGCTATTAATAACTATGCTCAAAAATTGTGTACCTTTAGCTTTTTAATTTGTAAAGGGGTTAATA
AGGAATATTTGATGTATAGTGCCTTGACTAGAGATCATAATCAGCCATACCACATTTGTAGAGGTTTTAC
TTGCTTTAAAAAACCTCCCACACCTCCCCCTGAACCTGAAACATAAAATGAATGCAATTGTTGTTGTTAA
CTTGTTTATTGCAGCTTATAATGGTTACAAATAAAGCAATAGCATCACAAATTTCACAAATAAAGCATTT
TTTTCACTGCATTCTAGTTGTGGTTTGTCCAAACTCATCAATGTATCTTATCATGTCTGCGGCTCTAGAG
CTGCATTAATGAATCGGCCAACGCGCGGGGAGAGGCGGTTTGCGTATTGGGCGCTCTTCCGCTTCCTCGC
TCACTGACTCGCTGCGCTCGGTCGTTCGGCTGCGGCGAGCGGTATCAGCTCACTCAAAGGCGGTAATACG
GTTATCCACAGAATCAGGGGATAACGCAGGAAAGAACATGTGAGCAAAAGGCCAGCAAAAGGCCAGGAAC
CGTAAAAAGGCCGCGTTGCTGGCGTTTTTCCATAGGCTCCGCCCCCCTGACGAGCATCACAAAAATCGAC
GCTCAAGTCAGAGGTGGCGAAACCCGACAGGACTATAAAGATACCAGGCGTTTCCCCCTGGAAGCTCCCT
CGTGCGCTCTCCTGTTCCGACCCTGCCGCTTACCGGATACCTGTCCGCCTTTCTCCCTTCGGGAAGCGTG
GCGCTTTCTCATAGCTCACGCTGTAGGTATCTCAGTTCGGTGTAGGTCGTTCGCTCCAAGCTGGGCTGTG
TGCACGAACCCCCCGTTCAGCCCGACCGCTGCGCCTTATCCGGTAACTATCGTCTTGAGTCCAACCCGGT
AAGACACGACTTATCGCCACTGGCAGCAGCCACTGGTAACAGGATTAGCAGAGCGAGGTATGTAGGCGGT
GCTACAGAGTTCTTGAAGTGGTGGCCTAACTACGGCTACACTAGAAGAACAGTATTTGGTATCTGCGCTC
TGCTGAAGCCAGTTACCTTCGGAAAAAGAGTTGGTAGCTCTTGATCCGGCAAACAAACCACCGCTGGTAG
CGGTGGTTTTTTTGTTTGCAAGCAGCAGATTACGCGCAGAAAAAAAGGATCTCAAGAAGATCCTTTGATC
TTTTCTACGGGGTCTGACGCTCAGTGGAACGAAAACTCACGTTAAGGGATTTTGGTCATGAGATTATCAA
AAAGGATCTTCACCTAGATCCTTTTAAATTAAAAATGAAGTTTTAAATCAATCTAAAGTATATATGAGTA
AACTTGGTCTGACAGTTACCAATGCTTAATCAGTGAGGCACCTATCTCAGCGATCTGTCTATTTCGTTCA
TCCATAGTTGCCTGACTCCCCGTCGTGTAGATAACTACGATACGGGAGGGCTTACCATCTGGCCCCAGTG
CTGCAATGATACCGCGAGACCCACGCTCACCGGCTCCAGATTTATCAGCAATAAACCAGCCAGCCGGAAG
GGCCGAGCGCAGAAGTGGTCCTGCAACTTTATCCGCCTCCATCCAGTCTATTAATTGTTGCCGGGAAGCT
AGAGTAAGTAGTTCGCCAGTTAATAGTTTGCGCAACGTTGTTGCCATTGCTACAGGCATCGTGGTGTCAC
GCTCGTCGTTTGGTATGGCTTCATTCAGCTCCGGTTCCCAACGATCAAGGCGAGTTACATGATCCCCCAT
GTTGTGCAAAAAAGCGGTTAGCTCCTTCGGTCCTCCGATCGTTGTCAGAAGTAAGTTGGCCGCAGTGTTA
TCACTCATGGTTATGGCAGCACTGCATAATTCTCTTACTGTCATGCCATCCGTAAGATGCTTTTCTGTGA
CTGGTGAGTACTCAACCAAGTCATTCTGAGAATAGTGTATGCGGCGACCGAGTTGCTCTTGCCCGGCGTC
AATACGGGATAATACCGCGCCACATAGCAGAACTTTAAAAGTGCTCATCATTGGAAAACGTTCTTCGGGG
CGAAAACTCTCAAGGATCTTACCGCTGTTGAGATCCAGTTCGATGTAACCCACTCGTGCACCCAACTGAT
CTTCAGCATCTTTTACTTTCACCAGCGTTTCTGGGTGAGCAAAAACAGGAAGGCAAAATGCCGCAAAAAA
GGGAATAAGGGCGACACGGAAATGTTGAATACTCATACTCTTCCTTTTTCAATATTATTGAAGCATTTAT
CAGGGTTATTGTCTCATGAGCGGATACATATTTGAATGTATTTAGAAAAATAAACAAATAGGGGTTCCGC
GCACATTTCCCCGAAAAGTGCCACCTGACGTCTAAGAAACCATTATTATCATGACATTAACCTATAAAAA
TAGGCGTATCACGAGGCCCTTTCGTCTTCAAGAATTCCTC
Features (pLannotate 1.2.2; 13 found; start..end, strand, type, name):
      1..379     +  promoter       TRE3G promoter: 3rd-generation Tet-responsive promoter that can be activated by binding of Tet-On® 3G
    415..1002    +  misc_feature   IRES2: internal ribosome entry site (IRES) of the encephalomyocarditis virus (EMCV)
   1058..1078    +  CDS            FLAG (fragment): FLAG® epitope tag, followed by an enterokinase cleavage site
   1145..2917    +  CDS            EBF1: COE1_HUMAN - Also known as COE1, EBF. Experimental evidence at protein level: Swiss-Prot protein existence level 1. (Microbial infection) Acts as a chromatin anchor for Epstein- Barr virus EBNA2 to mediate the assembly of EBNA2 chromatin complexes in B-cells (PubMed:28968461). In addition, binds to the viral LMP1 proximal promoter and promotes its expression during latency (PubMed:26819314). From Homo sapiens (Human).
   2993..3067    +  CDS            small t antigen (fragment): SV40 (simian virus 40) small t antigen
   3069..3134    +  intron         small t intron: SV40 (simian virus 40) small t antigen intron
   3264..3284    +  CDS            SV40 NLS: nuclear localization signal of SV40 (simian virus 40) large T antigen
   3603..3686    +  CDS            large T antigen (fragment): large T antigen from SV40 (simian virus 40)
   3709..3830    +  polyA_signal   SV40 poly(A) signal: SV40 polyadenylation signal
   3849..3904    -  CDS            lacI (fragment): lac repressor; lacI; The lac repressor binds to the lac operator to inhibit transcription in E. coli. This inhibition can be relieved by adding lactose or isopropyl-β-D-thiogalactopyranoside (IPTG).
   4087..4675    -  rep_origin     ori: high-copy-number ColE1/pMB1/pBR322/pUC origin of replication
   4846..5706    -  CDS            AmpR: β-lactamase; bla; confers resistance to ampicillin, carbenicillin, and related antibiotics
   5707..5811    -  promoter       AmpR promoter: bla
