[The description below was written by a language model from this plasmid's Addgene catalogue record and pLannotate feature annotations shown in this document.]
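Description:
pTRE3G-EBF1 is a mammalian expression plasmid for doxycycline-inducible production of the transcription factor Ebf1, built on the pTRE3G-IRES backbone. It is maintained in E. coli as a high-copy plasmid through a ColE1/pUC-type origin and is selected with ampicillin via the β-lactamase gene and its native promoter. The feature table shows no mammalian selection marker and no viral packaging elements, so the plasmid is delivered by transfection rather than as a viral vector.

The expression cassette starts with the TRE3G promoter, a third-generation Tet-responsive promoter that is essentially silent unless bound by the Tet-On 3G transactivator in the presence of doxycycline. That transactivator is not encoded here and must be supplied from a separate construct or cell line. Downstream of the promoter lies the EMCV IRES2 element, followed by a FLAG epitope and then the Ebf1 coding sequence, so the N-terminally FLAG-tagged protein sits in the IRES-dependent second cistron. No coding sequence is annotated between the promoter and the IRES, suggesting the first cloning position is empty. The catalogue lists the insert as mouse Ebf1. The automated annotation matched it to human EBF1, which likely reflects high conservation between the orthologues rather than a different insert. Transcripts are processed through an SV40 segment containing the small t intron and the SV40 polyadenylation signal; the small t, large T, NLS and lacI fragments annotated nearby are incidental matches within this backbone sequence.

According to the associated publication title, the plasmid was used for inducible expression of Ebf1, together with Gsx2, to drive differentiation of human telencephalic progenitor cells into medium spiny neurons. The cloning sites used are not recorded.
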