Addgene plasmid #96965: pTRE3G-EBF1
Purpose: Dox-inducible expression of Ebf1 in mammalian cells
Depositing lab: Elena Cattaneo. Depositing organization: Universita degli Studi di Milano. Publication: Differentiation of human telencephalic progenitor cells into MSNs by inducible expression of Gsx2 and Ebf1. Faedo A, Laporta A, Segnali A, Galimberti M, Besusso D, Cesana E, Belloli S, Moresco RM, Tropiano M, Fuca E, Wild S, Bosio A, Vercelli AE, Biella G, Cattaneo E. Proc Natl Acad Sci U S A. 2017 Feb 14;114(7):E1234-E1242. doi: 10.1073/pnas.1611473114. Epub 2017 Jan 30. PubMed 28137879.
Backbone
  Vector backbone: pTRE3G-IRES
  Backbone manufacturer: Clontech
  Vector type: Mammalian Expression
Growth in bacteria
  Bacterial resistance: Ampicillin, 100 μg/mL
  Growth temperature: 37°C
  Growth strain: DH5alpha
  Copy number: High Copy
Gene/Insert
  Gene/Insert name: Ebf1
  Species: M. musculus (mouse)
  Entrez Gene: Ebf1 (a.k.a. Ebf, O/E-1, OE-1, Olf-1, Olf1)
  Tag / fusion protein: FLAG (N terminal on insert)
  Cloning method: Restriction Enzyme; 5′ cloning site Unknown (unknown if destroyed); 3′ cloning site Unknown (unknown if destroyed)
Terms and licenses: Academic/Nonprofit Terms; Industry Terms: Not Available to Industry
How to cite: pTRE3G-EBF1 was a gift from Elena Cattaneo (Addgene plasmid # 96965 ; http://n2t.net/addgene:96965 ; RRID:Addgene_96965)
